>Addgene plasmid #211788 | pDonorTp | addgene full sequence | sequence record 418339 | Addgene NGS Result
CGATGAAGCCAACGCTCCCGTTGCAGGGCAGTTTGCGCTTCCCCTGAGTGCCACCTTTGGCTTAGGGGAT
CGCGTACGCAAGAAATCTGGTGCCGCTTGGCAGGGTCAAGTCGTCGGTTGGTATTGCACAAAACTCACTC
CTGAAGGCTATGCGGTCGAGTCCGAATCCCACCCAGGCTCAGTGCAAATTTATCCTGTGGCTGCACTTGA
ACGTGTGGCCTAAGCGAGCTCTTAATTAATTTAAATCTAGACTAGTGCGGCCGCACTTGTGTATAAGAGT
CAGAATTCTACTCGAGGGAAGAGTATGAGGATCCAACATTTCCAATCACTAGTGAATTATCTAGAATTAT
TCCATTGAGTAAGTTTTTAAGCACATCAGCTTCAAAAGCGCTCTGAAGTTCCTATACTTTCTAGAGAATA
GGAACTTCGGAATAGGTACTTCAAGATCCCCAATTCGAGATCGTCCGGGCCGCAAGCTCCTAGCGGCGGA
TTTGTCCTACTCAGGAGAGCGTTCACCGACAAACAACAGATAAAACGAAAGGCCCAGTCTTTCGACTGAG
CCTTTCGTTTTATTTGATGCCTCAAGCTAGAGAGTCATTACCCCAGGCGTTTAAGGGCACCAATAACTGC
CTTAAAAAAATTACGCCCCGCCCTGCCACTCATCGCAGTCTAGCTTGGATTCTCACCAATAAAAAACGCC
CGGCGGCAACCGAGCGTTCTGAACAAATCCAGATGGAGTTCTGAGGTCATTACTGGATCTATCAACAGGA
GTCCAAGCTCAGCTAATTAAGGCGACAGTCAATTTGTCATTATGAAAATACACAAAAGCTTTTTCCTATC
TTGCAAAGCGACAGCTAATTTGTCACAATCACGGACAACGACATCTATTTTGTCACTGCAAAGAGGTTAT
GCTAAAACTGCCAAAGCGCTATAATCTATACTGTATAAGGATTTTACTGATGACAATAATTTGTCACAAC
GACATATAATTAGTCACTGTACACGTAGAGACGTAGCAATGCTACCTCTCTACAATGGTTTTGTATGGTG
CACTCTCAGTACAATCTTGTAGCACCGCCTACATACCTCGCTCTGCTAATCCTGTTACCAGCCGGTTGTC
AGCCGTTAAGTGTTCCTGTGTCACTCAAAATTGCTTTGAGAGGCTCTAAGGGCTTCTCAGTGCGTTACAT
CCCTGGCTTGTTGTCCACAACCGTTAAACCTTAAAAGCTTTAAAAGCCTTATATATTCTTTTTTTTCTTA
TAAAACTTAAAACCTTAGAGGCTATTTAAGTTGCTGATTTATATTAATTTTATTGTTCAAACATGAGAGC
TTAGTACGTGAAACATGAGAGCTTAGTACGTTAGCCATGAGAGCTTAGTACGTTAGCCATGAGGGTTTAG
TTCGTTAAACATGAGAGCTTAGTACGTTAAACTTGAGAGCTTAGTACGTGAAACATGAGAGCTTAGTACG
TACTATCAACAGGTTGAACTGCCCATGTTCTTTCCTGCGTTATCAGAGCTTATCGGCCAGCCTCGCAGAG
CAGGATTCCCGTTGAGCACCGCCAGGTGCGAATAAGGGACAGTGAAGAAGGAACACCCGCTCGCGGGTGG
GCCTACTTCACCTATCCTGCCCGGCTGACGCCGTTGGATACACCAAGGAAAGTCTACACGAACCCTTTGG
CAAAATCCTGTATATCGTGCGAAAAAGGATGGATATACCGAAAAAATCGCTATAATGACCCCGAAGCAGG
GTTATGCAGCGGAAAGTAAAAAATTTTTAGTTTATTAGACATCTCCACAAAAGGCGTAGTGTACAGTGAC
AAATTATCTGTCGTCGGTGACAGATTAATGTCATTGTGACTATTTAATTGTCGTCGTGACCCATCAGCGT
TGCTTAATTAATTGATGACAAATTAAATGTCATCAATATAATATGCTCTGCAATTATTATACAAAGCAAT
TAAAACAAGCGGATAAAAGGACTTGCTTTCAACCCACCCCTAAGTTTAATAGTTACTGAGGGGGATCCAC
TAGTGAGCTCATGCATGATCTCGAATTAGCTTCAAAAGCGCTCTGAAGTTCCTATACTTTCTAGAGAATA
GGAACTTCGGAATAGGAACTTCAAGATCCCCTGATTCCCTTTGTCAACAGCAATGGATAATTCGATTTAA
CAAATGCATGGCGCAAGGGCTGCTAAAGGAAGCGGAACACGTAGAAAGCCAGTCCGCAGAAACGGTGCTG
ACCCCGGATGAATGTCAGCTACTGGGCTATCTGGACAAGGGAAAACGCAAGCGCAAAGAGAAAGCAGGTA
GCTTGCAGTGGGCTTACATGGCGATAGCTAGACTGGGCGGTTTTATGGACAGCAAGCGAACCGGAATTGC
CAGCTGGGGCGCCCTCTGGTAAGGTTGGGAAGCCCTGCAAAGTAAACTGGATGGCTTTCTTGCCGCCAAG
GATCTGATGGCGCAGGGGATCAAGATCTGATCAAGAGACAGGATGAGGGGTACCCGCACGAACCCAGTTG
ACATAAGCCTGTTCGGTTCGTAAACTGTAATGCAAGTAGCGTATGCGCTCACGCAACTGGTCCAGAACCT
TGACCGAACGCAGCGGTGGTAACGGCGCAGTGGCGGTTTTCATGGCTTGTTATGACTGTTTTTTTGTACA
GTCTATGCCTCGGGCATCCAAGCAGCAAGCGCGTTACGCCGTGGGTCGATGTTTGATGTTATGGAGCAGC
AACGATGTTACGCAGCAGGGCAGTCGCCCTAAAACAAAGTTAGGCAGCCGTTGTGCTGGTGCTTTCTGAT
AGTTGTTGTGGGGTAGGCAGTCAGAGCTCGATTTGCTTGTCGCCATAATAGATTCACAAGAAGGATTCGA
CATGGGTCAAAGTAG
Features (pLannotate 1.2.2; 13 found; start..end, strand, type, name):
    395..428     -  protein_bind   FRT (minimal): supports FLP-mediated excision but not integration (Turan and Bode, 2011) FLP recombinase from the Saccharomyces cerevisiae 2μ plasmid
    490..576     -  terminator     rrnB T1 terminator: Escherichia coli rrnB; transcription terminator T1 from the E. coli rrnB gene
    640..669     -  CDS            CmR (fragment): chloramphenicol acetyltransferase confers resistance to chloramphenicol
    679..773     -  terminator     lambda t0 terminator: transcription terminator from phage lambda
   1044..1067    -  misc_feature   bom (fragment): basis of mobility region from pBR322
   1068..1111    +  rep_origin     ori (fragment): high-copy-number ColE1/pMB1/pBR322/pUC origin of replication
   1117..1492    -  rep_origin     R6K γ ori: γ replication origin from E. coli plasmid R6K; requires the R6K initiator protein pi for replication
   1524..1632    -  oriT           oriT: incP origin of transfer
   2075..2122    -  protein_bind   FRT: FLP-mediated recombination occurs in the 8-bp core sequence TCTAGAAA (Turan and Bode, 2011). FLP recombinase from the Saccharomyces cerevisiae 2μ plasmid
   2181..2477    +  CDS            tnpA (fragment): TN5P_ECOLX - Also known as tnp. Experimental evidence at protein level: Swiss-Prot protein existence level 1. Mediates transposition of transposon Tn5 by a 'cut and paste' mechanism. First, the monomeric transposase binds the 19 bp inverted DNA repeats flanking the transposon. Then, dimerization of the DNA- bound transposase creates a synaptic DNA complex. After nicking of the first DNA strand, excision of the transposon proceeds through a series of intermediates. The transposase then mediates the insertion of the transposon at a new site by strand transfer. The activity of the wild- type tran
   2518..2546    +  promoter       Pc promoter: intI1 (promoter lies within the coding sequence); class 1 integron promoter
   2722..2788    +  ncRNA          AAC AAD leader (fragment): Accession: RF02912 - putative aminoglycoside riboswitch / attI site
   2872..223     +  CDS            TpR (across the origin): E. coli plasmid-associated dihydrofolate reductase; dhfrIIb from plasmid R388; confers resistance to trimethoprim
