[The description below was written by a language model from this plasmid's Addgene catalogue record and pLannotate feature annotations shown in this document.]
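Description:
pDonorTp is a small (about 2.9 kb), low-copy bacterial donor plasmid derived from pDonor_ShCAST_kanR, the cargo-carrying component of the ShCAST CRISPR-associated transposon system. According to the record, its one change from the parent is that the kanamycin resistance cassette was replaced with a trimethoprim resistance cassette. This is a 671 bp dhfr insert cloned between KpnI and XhoI sites, both of which are retained. The swap suits hosts such as Burkholderia cepacia complex species, the subject of the associated work on CAST-based genome editing.

The feature table shows an R6K γ origin, which replicates only when the pi initiator protein is supplied. The plasmid is therefore maintained in a pir-expressing E. coli strain and would be expected to act as a non-replicating suicide donor in recipients that lack pi. An incP oriT is also annotated, so the plasmid should be transferable by conjugation when transfer functions are provided in trans. The trimethoprim marker is annotated as the R388-type dihydrofolate reductase. Upstream of it lie a class 1 integron Pc promoter and a fragment of an integron-associated leader/attI region, which presumably drive its expression. A full FRT site and a minimal FRT site lie on either side of the marker, an arrangement that could permit FLP-mediated excision after integration. rrnB T1 and lambda t0 terminators are also present.

The short CmR, bom, ColE1 ori and Tn5 tnpA matches are fragments, probably cloning remnants rather than functional elements. The automated annotation does not identify the ShCAST transposon left and right ends, so the exact boundaries of the mobilised cargo cannot be stated from this record.
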