Addgene plasmid #211788: pDonorTp
Purpose: pDonor_ShCAST_kanR with modification of resistance cassette from KmR to TpR
Depositing lab: Silvia Cardona. Publication: A CRISPR-Cas-associated transposon system for genome editing in Burkholderia cepacia complex species. Yap ZL, Rahman ASMZ, Hogan AM, Levin DB, Cardona ST. Appl Environ Microbiol. 2024 Jul 24;90(7):e0069924. doi: 10.1128/aem.00699-24. Epub 2024 Jun 13. PubMed 38869300.
Backbone
  Vector backbone: pDonor_ShCAST_kanR
  Backbone manufacturer: Feng Zhang (Plasmid #127924)
Growth in bacteria
  Bacterial resistance: Trimethoprim, 50 μg/mL
  Growth temperature: 37°C
  Growth strain: Pir1
  Copy number: Low Copy
Gene/Insert
  Gene/Insert name: dhfr
  Insert size (bp): 671
  Cloning method: Restriction Enzyme; 5′ cloning site KpnI (not destroyed); 3′ cloning site XhoI (not destroyed)
  Sequencing primers: 5′ N/A; 3′ N/A
Terms and licenses: Academic/Nonprofit Terms; Industry Terms: Not Available to Industry
How to cite: pDonorTp was a gift from Silvia Cardona (Addgene plasmid # 211788 ; http://n2t.net/addgene:211788 ; RRID:Addgene_211788)
